Addgene plasmid #27410: SPL10p::pCGTAG (SPL10p::NLS-GFP)
Depositing lab: David Bartel. Depositing organization: Whitehead Institute for Biomedical Research. Publication: MicroRNAs prevent precocious gene expression and enable pattern formation during plant embryogenesis. Nodine MD, Bartel DP. Genes Dev. 2010 Dec 1. 24(23):2678-92. 10.1101/gad.1986710 PubMed 21123653.
Backbone
  Vector backbone: pCGTAG
  Selectable markers: Hygromycin
Growth in bacteria
  Bacterial resistance: Kanamycin, 50 μg/mL
  Growth temperature: 37°C
  Growth strain: Mach1
  Growth instructions: MACH-1 strain of E. coli (from Invitrogen)
  Copy number: Unknown
Gene/Insert
  Gene/Insert name: SPL10 promoter
  Species: A. thaliana (mustard weed)
  Mutation: SPL10 promoter transcriptionally fused to a nuclear-localized GFP
  Entrez Gene: AT1G27370 (a.k.a. F17L21.15, F17L21_15)
  Cloning method: Restriction Enzyme
  Sequencing primers: 5′ M13 reverse
Terms and licenses: Academic/Nonprofit Terms; Industry Terms: Not Available to Industry
Depositor comments: SPL10p::NLS-GFP was generated by PCR amplification of 1.9-kb genomic DNA. The resulting amplicon was then cloned into pCR8/GW-TOPO (Invitrogen) and recombined with pCGTAG. The primers used to create this construct were 5'-TCATCATCTTTCACG-3' and 5'-TCAAGATGTGGGTTG-3'. Please note that Addgene's sequencing results identified single nucleotide mismatches at bp# 11592, 11985 and 12403 when compared to the full plasmid sequence provided by the depositing laboratory. These mismatches are not known to affect the plasmid function.
How to cite: SPL10p::pCGTAG (SPL10p::NLS-GFP) was a gift from David Bartel (Addgene plasmid # 27410 ; http://n2t.net/addgene:27410 ; RRID:Addgene_27410)
