[The description below was written by a language model from this plasmid's Addgene catalogue record and pLannotate feature annotations shown in this document.]
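Description:
SPL10p::pCGTAG (SPL10p::NLS-GFP) is a binary T-DNA vector of about 13 kb, built on the pCGTAG backbone, for Agrobacterium-mediated transformation of plants. Its feature layout resembles a pCAMBIA-type plasmid. A ColE1/pBR322-type origin with the bom site supports replication in E. coli, while the pVS1 oriV, RepA and StaA stability functions maintain it in Agrobacterium. A kanamycin resistance gene outside the T-DNA provides bacterial selection. Between the nopaline-type left and right border repeats sits a hygromycin phosphotransferase gene driven by an enhanced CaMV 35S promoter and ended by a CaMV poly(A) signal, which allows selection of transformed plants.

The payload is a transcriptional reporter for the Arabidopsis thaliana SPL10 gene (AT1G27370). A roughly 1.9 kb genomic promoter fragment was PCR-amplified, cloned into a Gateway entry vector and recombined into pCGTAG. In the feature table this corresponds to the unannotated region flanked by attB1 and attB2. Downstream of attB2 lie a TEV-type 5′ leader element and then an Arabidopsis histone H2A coding sequence, followed almost immediately by a GFP annotated as the yEGFP variant and a CaMV poly(A) signal fragment. The catalogue describes the reporter simply as NLS-GFP, so the histone fusion appears to be what confines fluorescence to the nucleus, although the record does not say so explicitly. Nuclear signal makes it easier to assign expression to individual cells. The associated publication concerns microRNA control of gene expression timing and patterning in plant embryogenesis, which suggests use for visualising where and when the SPL10 promoter is active in embryos. The repository noted three single-nucleotide mismatches to the depositor sequence that are not known to affect function.
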