Features (pLannotate 1.2.2; 29 found; start..end, strand, type, name):
     48..84      +  ncRNA          PK1-TEV CVMV: Accession: RF01102 - 5'-leader pseudoknot of TEV/CVMV
    123..572     +  CDS            H2A7_ARATH: Experimental evidence at protein level: Swiss-Prot protein existence level 1. Core component of nucleosome. Nucleosomes wrap and compact DNA into chromatin, limiting DNA accessibility to the cellular machineries which require DNA as a template. Histones thereby play a central role in transcription regulation, DNA repair, DNA replication and chromosomal stability. DNA accessibility is regulated via a complex set of post-translational modifications of histones, also called histone code, and nucleosome remodeling. From Arabidopsis thaliana (Mouse-ear cress).
    576..1292    +  CDS            yEGFP: yEGFP is a fluorescent protein published in 1997.
   1429..1588    +  polyA_signal   CaMV poly(A) signal (fragment): cauliflower mosaic virus polyadenylation signal
   1589..1609    +  misc_feature   MCS (fragment): pUC18/19 multiple cloning site
   1612..1766    +  CDS            lacZα (fragment): LacZα fragment of β-galactosidase; lacZ fragment
   1772..1871    -  misc_feature   bom (fragment): basis of mobility region from pBR322
   1973..2008    -  CDS            rop (fragment): Rop protein, which maintains plasmids at low copy number; rop
   2103..2190    +  promoter       AmpR promoter (fragment): bla
   2222..2474    +  terminator     NOS terminator: nopaline synthase terminator and poly(A) signal
   2496..2520    +  misc_feature   RB T-DNA repeat: right border repeat from nopaline C58 T-DNA
   2859..3260    +  CDS            Y4CG_SINFN (fragment): Protein inferred from homology: Swiss-Prot protein existence level 3. From Sinorhizobium fredii (strain NBRC 101917 / NGR234).
   3820..4449    +  CDS            pVS1 StaA: stability protein from the Pseudomonas plasmid pVS1 (Heeb et al., 2000)
   4882..5950    +  CDS            pVS1 RepA (fragment): replication protein from the Pseudomonas plasmid pVS1 (Heeb et al., 2000)
   6016..6210    +  rep_origin     pVS1 oriV: origin of replication for the Pseudomonas plasmid pVS1 (Heeb et al., 2000)
   6413..6452    +  CDS            rop (fragment): Rop protein, which maintains plasmids at low copy number; rop
   6554..6694    +  misc_feature   bom: basis of mobility region from pBR322
   6880..7468    -  rep_origin     ori: high-copy-number ColE1/pMB1/pBR322/pUC origin of replication
   7555..8349    -  CDS            KanR: aminoglycoside phosphotransferase; aphA-3; confers resistance to kanamycin
   8774..8798    +  misc_feature   LB T-DNA repeat: left border repeat from nopaline C58 T-DNA
   8876..9050    -  polyA_signal   CaMV poly(A) signal: cauliflower mosaic virus polyadenylation signal
   9090..10115   -  CDS            HygR: hygromycin B phosphotransferase confers resistance to hygromycin
  10183..10860   -  promoter       CaMV 35S promoter (enhanced): cauliflower mosaic virus 35S promoter with a duplicated enhancer region
  10950..11038   +  CDS            lacI (fragment): lac repressor; lacI; The lac repressor binds to the lac operator to inhibit transcription in E. coli. This inhibition can be relieved by adding lactose or isopropyl-β-D-thiogalactopyranoside (IPTG).
  11051..11072   +  protein_bind   CAP binding site: CAP binding activates transcription in the presence of cAMP. E. coli catabolite activator protein
  11087..11117   +  promoter       lac promoter: promoter for the E. coli lac operon
  11121..11143   +  protein_bind   lac operator (fragment): The lac repressor binds to the lac operator to inhibit transcription in E. coli. This inhibition can be relieved by adding lactose or isopropyl-β-D-thiogalactopyranoside (IPTG). lac repressor encoded by lacI
  11185..11209   +  protein_bind   attB1: mutant version of attB; recombination site for the Gateway® BP reaction BP Clonase™
  12973..14      -  protein_bind   attB2 (across the origin): mutant version of attB; recombination site for the Gateway® BP reaction BP Clonase™
>Addgene plasmid #27410 | SPL10p::pCGTAG (SPL10p::NLS-GFP) | depositor full sequence | sequence record 12942 | Author sequence
TTGTACAAAGTGGTTCGATAATTCTCAACACAACATATACAAAACAAACGAATCTCAAGCAATCAAGCAT
TCTACTTCTATTGCAGCAATTTAAATCATTTCTTTTAAAGCAAAAGCATGCCATGGAATCCACCGGAAAA
GTGAAGAAAGCTTTCGGAGGAAGAAAACCACCTGGTGCCCCAAAAACCAAATCGGTTTCGAAATCGATGA
AAGCCGGTCTTCAATTCCCAGTGGGAAGAATCACTCGTTTCCTGAAGAAAGGACGATACGCTCAGAGACT
TGGTGGTGGTGCTCCGGTTTACATGGCCGCCGTTCTTGAATACCTCGCCGCAGAAGTTCTGGAGCTTGCT
GGTAACGCTGCGAGAGATAACAAGAAATCAAGGATAATTCCGAGGCATCTTCTTCTCGCGATAAGGAACG
ATGAAGAATTGGGGAAACTTCTGAGTGGTGTCACAATCGCTCACGGTGGTGTTTTGCCTAACATCAACTC
TGTTCTATTGCCTAAGAAGTCTGCCACTAAACCAGCTGAAGAAAAGGCTACCAAATCACCAGTCAAGTCT
CCAAAGAAAGCTGCCATGGTGAGCAAGGGCGAGGAGCTGTTCACCGGGGTGGTGCCCATCCTGGTCGAGC
TGGACGGCGACGTAAACGGCCACAAGTTCAGCGTGTCCGGCGAGGGCGAGGGCGATGCCACCTACGGCAA
GCTGACCCTGAAGTTCATCTGCACCACCGGCAAGCTGCCCGTGCCCTGGCCCACCCTCGTGACCACCTTC
ACCTACGGCGTGCAGTGCTTCAGCCGCTACCCCGACCACATGAAGCAGCACGACTTCTTCAAGTCCGCCA
TGCCCGAAGGCTACGTCCAGGAGCGCACCATCTTCTTCAAGGACGACGGCAACTACAAGACCCGCGCCGA
GGTGAAGTTCGAGGGCGACACCCTGGTGAACCGCATCGAGCTGAAGGGCATCGACTTCAAGGAGGACGGC
AACATCCTGGGGCACAAGCTGGAGTACAACTACAACAGCCACAACGTCTATATCATGGCCGACAAGCAGA
AGAACGGCATCAAGGTGAACTTCAAGATCCGCCACAACATCGAGGACGGCAGCGTGCAGCTCGCCGACCA
CTACCAGCAGAACACCCCCATCGGCGACGGCCCCGTGCTGCTGCCCGACAACCACTACCTGAGCACCCAG
TCCGCCCTGAGCAAAGACCCCAACGAGAAGCGCGATCACATGGTCCTGCTGGAGTTCGTGACCGCCGCCG
GGATCACTCACGGCATGGACGAGCTGTACAAGGGGATCCTCTAGACGAATGTAGTACGTATTCTCCGAAC
TGAAGCACCTGAGACGTGTAATGTCGGGCCATCTCATACGTACGGCTAGAGTCCGCAAAAATCACCAGTC
TCTCTCTACAAATCTATCTCTCTCTATTTTTCTCCAGAATAATGTGTGAGTAGTTCCCAGATAAGGGAAT
TAGGGTTCTTATAGGGTTTCGCTCATGTGTTGAGCATATAAGAAACCCTTAGTATGTATTTGTATTTGTA
AAATACTTCTATCAATAAAATTTCTAATTCCTAAAACCAAAATCCAGTGACCTGCAGGCATGCAAGCTTG
GCACTGGCCGTCGTTTTACAACGTCGTGACTGGGAAAACCCTGGCGTTACCCAACTTAATCGCCTTGCAG
CACATCCCCCTTTCGCCAGCTGGCGTAATAGCGAAGAGGCCCGCACCGATCGCCCTTCCCAACAGTTGCG
CAGCCTGAATGGCGAATGGCGCCTGATGCGGTATTTTCTCCTTACGCATCTGTGCGGTATTTCACACCGC
ATATGGTGCACTCTCAGTACAATCTGCTCTGATGCCGCATAGTTAAGCCAGCCCCGACACCCGCCAACAC
CCGCTGACGCGCCCTGACGGGCTTGTCTGCTCCCGGCATCCGCTTACAGACAAGCTGTGACCGTCTCCGG
GAGCTGCATGTGTCAGAGGTTTTCACCGTCATCACCGAAACGCGCGAGACGAAAGGGCCTCGTGATACGC
CTATTTTTATAGGTTAATGTCATGATAATAATGGTTTCTTAGACGTCAGGTGGCACTTTTCGGGGAAATG
TGCGCGGAACCCCTATTTGTTTATTTTTCTAAATACATTCAAATATGTATCCGCTCATGAGACAATAACC
CTGATAAATGCTTCAATAATGTGTGAATTGGTGACCAGCTCGAATTTCCCCGATCGTTCAAACATTTGGC
AATAAAGTTTCTTAAGATTGAATCCTGTTGCCGGTCTTGCGATGATTATCATATAATTTCTGTTGAATTA
CGTTAAGCATGTAATAATTAACATGTAATGCATGACGTTATTTATGAGATGGGTTTTTATGATTAGAGTC
CCGCAATTATACATTTAATACGCGATAGAAAACAAAATATAGCGCGCAAACTAGGATAAATTATCGCGCG
CGGTGTCATCTATGTTACTAGATCGGGAATTAAACTATCAGTGTTTGACAGGATATATTGGCGGGTAAAC
CTAAGAGAAAAGAGCGTTTATTAGAATAACGGATATTTAAAAGGGCGTGAAAAGGTTTATCCGTTCGTCC
ATTTGTATGTGCATGCCAACCACAGGGTTCCCCTCGGGATCAAAGTACTTTGATCCAACCCCTCCGCTGC
TATAGTGCAGTCGGCTTCTGACGTTCAGTGCAGCCGTCTTCTGAAAACGACATGTCGCACAAGTCCTAAG
TTACGCGACAGGCTGCCGCCCTGCCCTTTTCCTGGCGTTTTCTTGTCGCGTGTTTTAGTCGCATAAAGTA
GAATACTTGCGACTAGAACCGGAGACATTACGCCATGAACAAGAGCGCCGCCGCTGGCCTGCTGGGCTAT
GCCCGCGTCAGCACCGACGACCAGGACTTGACCAACCAACGGGCCGAACTGCACGCGGCCGGCTGCACCA
AGCTGTTTTCCGAGAAGATCACCGGCACCAGGCGCGACCGCCCGGAGCTGGCCAGGATGCTTGACCACCT
ACGCCCTGGCGACGTTGTGACAGTGACCAGGCTAGACCGCCTGGCCCGCAGCACCCGCGACCTACTGGAC
ATTGCCGAGCGCATCCAGGAGGCCGGCGCGGGCCTGCGTAGCCTGGCAGAGCCGTGGGCCGACACCACCA
CGCCGGCCGGCCGCATGGTGTTGACCGTGTTCGCCGGCATTGCCGAGTTCGAGCGTTCCCTAATCATCGA
CCGCACCCGGAGCGGGCGCGAGGCCGCCAAGGCCCGAGGCGTGAAGTTTGGCCCCCGCCCTACCCTCACC
CCGGCACAGATCGCGCACGCCCGCGAGCTGATCGACCAGGAAGGCCGCACCGTGAAAGAGGCGGCTGCAC
TGCTTGGCGTGCATCGCTCGACCCTGTACCGCGCACTTGAGCGCAGCGAGGAAGTGACGCCCACCGAGGC
CAGGCGGCGCGGTGCCTTCCGTGAGGACGCATTGACCGAGGCCGACGCCCTGGCGGCCGCCGAGAATGAA
CGCCAAGAGGAACAAGCATGAAACCGCACCAGGACGGCCAGGACGAACCGTTTTTCATTACCGAAGAGAT
CGAGGCGGAGATGATCGCGGCCGGGTACGTGTTCGAGCCGCCCGCGCACGTCTCAACCGTGCGGCTGCAT
GAAATCCTGGCCGGTTTGTCTGATGCCAAGCTGGCGGCCTGGCCGGCCAGCTTGGCCGCTGAAGAAACCG
AGCGCCGCCGTCTAAAAAGGTGATGTGTATTTGAGTAAAACAGCTTGCGTCATGCGGTCGCTGCGTATAT
GATGCGATGAGTAAATAAACAAATACGCAAGGGGAACGCATGAAGGTTATCGCTGTACTTAACCAGAAAG
GCGGGTCAGGCAAGACGACCATCGCAACCCATCTAGCCCGCGCCCTGCAACTCGCCGGGGCCGATGTTCT
GTTAGTCGATTCCGATCCCCAGGGCAGTGCCCGCGATTGGGCGGCCGTGCGGGAAGATCAACCGCTAACC
GTTGTCGGCATCGACCGCCCGACGATTGACCGCGACGTGAAGGCCATCGGCCGGCGCGACTTCGTAGTGA
TCGACGGAGCGCCCCAGGCGGCGGACTTGGCTGTGTCCGCGATCAAGGCAGCCGACTTCGTGCTGATTCC
GGTGCAGCCAAGCCCTTACGACATATGGGCCACCGCCGACCTGGTGGAGCTGGTTAAGCAGCGCATTGAG
GTCACGGATGGAAGGCTACAAGCGGCCTTTGTCGTGTCGCGGGCGATCAAAGGCACGCGCATCGGCGGTG
AGGTTGCCGAGGCGCTGGCCGGGTACGAGCTGCCCATTCTTGAGTCCCGTATCACGCAGCGCGTGAGCTA
CCCAGGCACTGCCGCCGCCGGCACAACCGTTCTTGAATCAGAACCCGAGGGCGACGCTGCCCGCGAGGTC
CAGGCGCTGGCCGCTGAAATTAAATCAAAACTCATTTGAGTTAATGAGGTAAAGAGAAAATGAGCAAAAG
CACAAACACGCTAAGTGCCGGCCGTCCGAGCGCACGCAGCAGCAAGGCTGCAACGTTGGCCAGCCTGGCA
GACACGCCAGCCATGAAGCGGGTCAACTTTCAGTTGCCGGCGGAGGATCACACCAAGCTGAAGATGTACG
CGGTACGCCAAGGCAAGACCATTACCGAGCTGCTATCTGAATACATCGCGCAGCTACCAGAGTAAATGAG
CAAATGAATAAATGAGTAGATGAATTTTAGCGGCTAAAGGAGGCGGCATGGAAAATCAAGAACAACCAGG
CACCGACGCCGTGGAATGCCCCATGTGTGGAGGAACGGGCGGTTGGCCAGGCGTAAGCGGCTGGGTTGTC
TGCCGGCCCTGCAATGGCACTGGAACCCCCAAGCCCGAGGAATCGGCGTGACGGTCGCAAACCATCCGGC
CCGGTACAAATCGGCGCGGCGCTGGGTGATGACCTGGTGGAGAAGTTGAAGGCCGCGCAGGCCGCCCAGC
GGCAACGCATCGAGGCAGAAGCACGCCCCGGTGAATCGTGGCAAGCGGCCGCTGATCGAATCCGCAAAGA
ATCCCGGCAACCGCCGGCAGCCGGTGCGCCGTCGATTAGGAAGCCGCCCAAGGGCGACGAGCAACCAGAT
TTTTTCGTTCCGATGCTCTATGACGTGGGCACCCGCGATAGTCGCAGCATCATGGACGTGGCCGTTTTCC
GTCTGTCGAAGCGTGACCGACGAGCTGGCGAGGTGATCCGCTACGAGCTTCCAGACGGGCACGTAGAGGT
TTCCGCAGGGCCGGCCGGCATGGCCAGTGTGTGGGATTACGACCTGGTACTGATGGCGGTTTCCCATCTA
ACCGAATCCATGAACCGATACCGGGAAGGGAAGGGAGACAAGCCCGGCCGCGTGTTCCGTCCACACGTTG
CGGACGTACTCAAGTTCTGCCGGCGAGCCGATGGCGGAAAGCAGAAAGACGACCTGGTAGAAACCTGCAT
TCGGTTAAACACCACGCACGTTGCCATGCAGCGTACGAAGAAGGCCAAGAACGGCCGCCTGGTGACGGTA
TCCGAGGGTGAAGCCTTGATTAGCCGCTACAAGATCGTAAAGAGCGAAACCGGGCGGCCGGAGTACATCG
AGATCGAGCTAGCTGATTGGATGTACCGCGAGATCACAGAAGGCAAGAACCCGGACGTGCTGACGGTTCA
CCCCGATTACTTTTTGATCGATCCCGGCATCGGCCGTTTTCTCTACCGCCTGGCACGCCGCGCCGCAGGC
AAGGCAGAAGCCAGATGGTTGTTCAAGACGATCTACGAACGCAGTGGCAGCGCCGGAGAGTTCAAGAAGT
TCTGTTTCACCGTGCGCAAGCTGATCGGGTCAAATGACCTGCCGGAGTACGATTTGAAGGAGGAGGCGGG
GCAGGCTGGCCCGATCCTAGTCATGCGCTACCGCAACCTGATCGAGGGCGAAGCATCCGCCGGTTCCTAA
TGTACGGAGCAGATGCTAGGGCAAATTGCCCTAGCAGGGGAAAAAGGTCGAAAAGGTCTCTTTCCTGTGG
ATAGCACGTACATTGGGAACCCAAAGCCGTACATTGGGAACCGGAACCCGTACATTGGGAACCCAAAGCC
GTACATTGGGAACCGGTCACACATGTAAGTGACTGATATAAAAGAGAAAAAAGGCGATTTTTCCGCCTAA
AACTCTTTAAAACTTATTAAAACTCTTAAAACCCGCCTGGCCTGTGCATAACTGTCTGGCCAGCGCACAG
CCGAAGAGCTGCAAAAAGCGCCTACCCTTCGGTCGCTGCGCTCCCTACGCCCCGCCGCTTCGCGTCGGCC
TATCGCGGCCGCTGGCCGCTCAAAAATGGCTGGCCTACGGCCAGGCAATCTACCAGGGCGCGGACAAGCC
GCGCCGTCGCCACTCGACCGCCGGCGCCCACATCAAGGCACCCTGCCTCGCGCGTTTCGGTGATGACGGT
GAAAACCTCTGACACATGCAGCTCCCGGAGACGGTCACAGCTTGTCTGTAAGCGGATGCCGGGAGCAGAC
AAGCCCGTCAGGGCGCGTCAGCGGGTGTTGGCGGGTGTCGGGGCGCAGCCATGACCCAGTCACGTAGCGA
TAGCGGAGTGTATACTGGCTTAACTATGCGGCATCAGAGCAGATTGTACTGAGAGTGCACCATATGCGGT
GTGAAATACCGCACAGATGCGTAAGGAGAAAATACCGCATCAGGCGCTCTTCCGCTTCCTCGCTCACTGA
CTCGCTGCGCTCGGTCGTTCGGCTGCGGCGAGCGGTATCAGCTCACTCAAAGGCGGTAATACGGTTATCC
ACAGAATCAGGGGATAACGCAGGAAAGAACATGTGAGCAAAAGGCCAGCAAAAGGCCAGGAACCGTAAAA
AGGCCGCGTTGCTGGCGTTTTTCCATAGGCTCCGCCCCCCTGACGAGCATCACAAAAATCGACGCTCAAG
TCAGAGGTGGCGAAACCCGACAGGACTATAAAGATACCAGGCGTTTCCCCCTGGAAGCTCCCTCGTGCGC
TCTCCTGTTCCGACCCTGCCGCTTACCGGATACCTGTCCGCCTTTCTCCCTTCGGGAAGCGTGGCGCTTT
CTCATAGCTCACGCTGTAGGTATCTCAGTTCGGTGTAGGTCGTTCGCTCCAAGCTGGGCTGTGTGCACGA
ACCCCCCGTTCAGCCCGACCGCTGCGCCTTATCCGGTAACTATCGTCTTGAGTCCAACCCGGTAAGACAC
GACTTATCGCCACTGGCAGCAGCCACTGGTAACAGGATTAGCAGAGCGAGGTATGTAGGCGGTGCTACAG
AGTTCTTGAAGTGGTGGCCTAACTACGGCTACACTAGAAGGACAGTATTTGGTATCTGCGCTCTGCTGAA
GCCAGTTACCTTCGGAAAAAGAGTTGGTAGCTCTTGATCCGGCAAACAAACCACCGCTGGTAGCGGTGGT
TTTTTTGTTTGCAAGCAGCAGATTACGCGCAGAAAAAAAGGATCTCAAGAAGATCCTTTGATCTTTTCTA
CGGGGTCTGACGCTCAGTGGAACGAAAACTCACGTTAAGGGATTTTGGTCATGCATTCTAGGTACTAAAA
CAATTCATCCAGTAAAATATAATATTTTATTTTCTCCCAATCAGGCTTGATCCCCAGTAAGTCAAAAAAT
AGCTCGACATACTGTTCTTCCCCGATATCCTCCCTGATCGACCGGACGCAGAAGGCAATGTCATACCACT
TGTCCGCCCTGCCGCTTCTCCCAAGATCAATAAAGCCACTTACTTTGCCATCTTTCACAAAGATGTTGCT
GTCTCCCAGGTCGCCGTGGGAAAAGACAAGTTCCTCTTCGGGCTTTTCCGTCTTTAAAAAATCATACAGC
TCGCGCGGATCTTTAAATGGAGTGTCTTCTTCCCAGTTTTCGCAATCCACATCGGCCAGATCGTTATTCA
GTAAGTAATCCAATTCGGCTAAGCGGCTGTCTAAGCTATTCGTATAGGGACAATCCGATATGTCGATGGA
GTGAAAGAGCCTGATGCACTCCGCATACAGCTCGATAATCTTTTCAGGGCTTTGTTCATCTTCATACTCT
TCCGAGCAAAGGACGCCATCGGCCTCACTCATGAGCAGATTGCTCCAGCCATCATGCCGTTCAAAGTGCA
GGACCTTTGGAACAGGCAGCTTTCCTTCCAGCCATAGCATCATGTCCTTTTCCCGTTCCACATCATAGGT
GGTCCCTTTATACCGGCTGTCCGTCATTTTTAAATATAGGTTTTCATTTTCTCCCACCAGCTTATATACC
TTAGCAGGAGACATTCCTTCCGTATCTTTTACGCAGCGGTATTTTTCGATCAGTTTTTTCAATTCCGGTG
ATATTCTCATTTTAGCCATTTATTATTTCCTTCCTCTTTTCTACAGTATTTAAAGATACCCCAAGAAGCT
AATTATAACAAGACGAACTCCAATTCACTGTTCCTTGCATTCTAAAACCTTAAATACCAGAAAACAGCTT
TTTCAAAGTTGTTTTCAAAGTTGGCGTATAACATAGTATCGACGGAGCCGATTTTGAAACCGCGGTGATC
ACAGGCAGCAACGCTCTGTCATCGTTACAATCAACATGCTACCCTCCGCGAGATCATCCGTGTTTCAAAC
CCGGCAGCTTAGTTGCCGTTCTTCCGAATAGCATCGGTAACATGAGCAAAGTCTGCCGCCTTACAACGGC
TCTCCCGCTGACGCCGTCCCGGACTGATGGGCTGCCTGTATCGAGTGGTGATTTTGTGCCGAGCTGCCGG
TCGGGGAGCTGTTGGCTGGCTGGTGGCAGGATATATTGTGGTGTAAACAAATTGACGCTTAGACAACTTA
ATAACACATTGCGGACGTTTTTAATGTACTGAATTAACGCCGAATTAATTCGGGGGATCTGGATTTTAGT
ACTGGATTTTGGTTTTAGGAATTAGAAATTTTATTGATAGAAGTATTTTACAAATACAAATACATACTAA
GGGTTTCTTATATGCTCAACACATGAGCGAAACCCTATAGGAACCCTAATTCCCTTATCTGGGAACTACT
CACACATTATTATGGAGAAACTCGAGCTTGTCGATCGACAGATCCGGTCGGCATCTACTCTATTTCTTTG
CCCTCGGACGAGTGCTGGGGCGTCGGTTTCCACTATCGGCGAGTACTTCTACACAGCCATCGGTCCAGAC
GGCCGCGCTTCTGCGGGCGATTTGTGTACGCCCGACAGTCCCGGCTCCGGATCGGACGATTGCGTCGCAT
CGACCCTGCGCCCAAGCTGCATCATCGAAATTGCCGTCAACCAAGCTCTGATAGAGTTGGTCAAGACCAA
TGCGGAGCATATACGCCCGGAGTCGTGGCGATCCTGCAAGCTCCGGATGCCTCCGCTCGAAGTAGCGCGT
CTGCTGCTCCATACAAGCCAACCACGGCCTCCAGAAGAAGATGTTGGCGACCTCGTATTGGGAATCCCCG
AACATCGCCTCGCTCCAGTCAATGACCGCTGTTATGCGGCCATTGTCCGTCAGGACATTGTTGGAGCCGA
AATCCGCGTGCACGAGGTGCCGGACTTCGGGGCAGTCCTCGGCCCAAAGCATCAGCTCATCGAGAGCCTG
CGCGACGGACGCACTGACGGTGTCGTCCATCACAGTTTGCCAGTGATACACATGGGGATCAGCAATCGCG
CATATGAAATCACGCCATGTAGTGTATTGACCGATTCCTTGCGGTCCGAATGGGCCGAACCCGCTCGTCT
GGCTAAGATCGGCCGCAGCGATCGCATCCATAGCCTCCGCGACCGGTTGTAGAACAGCGGGCAGTTCGGT
TTCAGGCAGGTCTTGCAACGTGACACCCTGTGCACGGCGGGAGATGCAATAGGTCAGGCTCTCGCTAAAC
TCCCCAATGTCAAGCACTTCCGGAATCGGGAGCGCGGCCGATGCAAAGTGCCGATAAACATAACGATCTT
TGTAGAAACCATCGGCGCAGCTATTTACCCGCAGGACATATCCACGCCCTCCTACATCGAAGCTGAAAGC
ACGAGATTCTTCGCCCTCCGAGAGCTGCATCAGGTCGGAGACGCTGTCGAACTTTTCGATCAGAAACTTC
TCGACAGACGTCGCGGTGAGTTCAGGCTTTTTCATATCTCATTGCCCCCCGGGATCTGCGAAAGCTCGAG
AGAGATAGATTTGTAGAGAGAGACTGGTGATTTCAGCGTGTCCTCTCCAAATGAAATGAACTTCCTTATA
TAGAGGAAGGTCTTGCGAAGGATAGTGGGATTGTGCGTCATCCCTTACGTCAGTGGAGATATCACATCAA
TCCACTTGCTTTGAAGACGTGGTTGGAACGTCTTCTTTTTCCACGATGCTCCTCGTGGGTGGGGGTCCAT
CTTTGGGACCACTGTCGGCAGAGGCATCTTGAACGATAGCCTTTCCTTTATCGCAATGATGGCATTTGTA
GGTGCCACCTTCCTTTTCTACTGTCCTTTTGATGAAGTGACAGATAGCTGGGCAATGGAATCCGAGGAGG
TTTCCCGATATTACCCTTTGTTGAAAAGTCTCAATAGCCCTTTGGTCTTCTGAGACTGTATCTTTGATAT
TCTTGGAGTAGACGAGAGTGTCGTGCTCCACCATGTTATCACATCAATCCACTTGCTTTGAAGACGTGGT
TGGAACGTCTTCTTTTTCCACGATGCTCCTCGTGGGTGGGGGTCCATCTTTGGGACCACTGTCGGCAGAG
GCATCTTGAACGATAGCCTTTCCTTTATCGCAATGATGGCATTTGTAGGTGCCACCTTCCTTTTCTACTG
TCCTTTTGATGAAGTGACAGATAGCTGGGCAATGGAATCCGAGGAGGTTTCCCGATATTACCCTTTGTTG
AAAAGTCTCAATAGCCCTTTGGTCTTCTGAGACTGTATCTTTGATATTCTTGGAGTAGACGAGAGTGTCG
TGCTCCACCATGTTGGCAAGCTGCTCTAGCCAATACGCAAACCGCCTCTCCCCGCGCGTTGGCCGATTCA
TTAATGCAGCTGGCACGACAGGTTTCCCGACTGGAAAGCGGGCAGTGAGCGCAACGCAATTAATGTGAGT
TAGCTCACTCATTAGGCACCCCAGGCTTTACACTTTATGCTTCCGGCTCGTATGTTGTGTGGAATTGTGA
GCGGATAACAATTTCACACAGGAAACAGCTATGACCATGATTACGAATTATCAAACAAGTTTGTACAAAA
AAGCAGGCTCCGAATTCGCCCTTTCATCATCTTTCACGAACTCGTTACCGTTTTACTTAAATGAAATAAT
TCTTAGATTTTTTTTTCCGTTCTTGTAGATTTTCTAGGTAAAAAAATAATCTCATTTGCTCTAGATATGT
TACAAAACATTTTCTATCAAATCATTTTTCTATCTACAAGAAGAAGAAGAAGAAAAATACTAATTAATAA
ATGAATATTTGTCTACTATTAGAAAACTTTTATCTGCAGTAAACTACTTCAAAATTATTTGATGTCATGT
AATCTACTTCAAAATTTACGCCAAAAGAACACGAAATTTACATGCGCTGTAACAAAAAAGTTACCCAATC
ATGAAAGCAAGAATCGAAGAGAAAAATTATTTAAAAAGCAAAAAGAAAACAGTAAGAAAAAGGAAAGGGA
ATAATGGAACAAAAATGAAAAAAAATTGGAAGGATGAAATTAATCGAAAGCAGCTCATCCGATTCCCCTG
AGGCGATTATGGTGTCTCCTCCTTCTCACTCTCGCTCTTAGTAGTAGTCTTTCTTCTCCGATCGCCGACT
AACCTCCGGAGCTTTCTTCGGCGGTCTCTCCTCTCTGTTTTCTACTTGAGGTTTCTCTCTTCTCTTACTT
TTTTTATTCTTTGTGCATATCTCTCTTCTCTTACTTTACTCACCAAATTTCTAGGAATACTTTTTCTCCT
GAGATTTGGGCTTTTAATTTAGCTTAATTCTTCTGTTAAGTAGAAATATATCATGGCGAATCTATGAAAT
TATTTCTTCTGTTAAGTAGACATTGAAATTTGTTACAATGGCGAATCGTGTTTTTTTTTTGGTCTGTCTC
CATTTTTTGGTATTGTCTCTAAGAAAATAAGACGTTTGTGGTATTTAGTTTATTAGGCGAATTGGATTTG
TTGAAGCATGGATAACTTGTATCTTAATCCCTTGGGGTTAGTTAGATGAATTGAATGGTCGAGGGACCAT
TTTGCTTTTTCATGGGAAACCCTGGCTGAGGGGACCGTGATTGGGATCGAAACCTAACTTGCTGTCTCAT
TTTGTTAGTTCAATCTTTATTGCTGGAGATAGATCCCTTTCATTGGCTTAGCTTGGTGCCGTTTTCTTTG
ACATATACTTAATTCAATATGTGTGTATCTGTAGACTCAATAGTAAGCTTTAGATTAACCCTTTATTTCA
TTTAAACCTTAGCTAAGAACTTTCTGCAAGTACAAAGAAGGAATGGGTAGGGAAGGGTTTGCAATTATGA
TGGCTATAGGGTTTTAATTGACTTGTTGAAGTCGTGTTCTTTAACAAGTTGTTGATTTTCTGGGCAATCT
GATTTGAGGAGTGTGGGACCAGTTGGAATAAATGCCACTTAGTTTTTGTGTGATGGAGAGCACAAGAGGG
AGCTAAGAAAAGTAATACCCTTTCTCTTGCCCTTTTTGTTGGTCTGGGTGAAACATAGCAAGGTTTCTCT
TGCTGAGGTTATTGATAAACGGGTGAGTTAAATAAAAACGTTGATCAGCAGTGTGTGGTGCTTGGAATTC
ATAAGGTTTTTCTTCTTTCTTATGCTTTTGGTAGTTAATGGTATTGTCTATTAGGTATCTGTTTGGGTTG
CCAGCGTTATTTATAGGCTTGACAAGTTTTCTCTTATTTTTGATGTTTGGCTTTCATTTACAATCACTAG
TTCTGCAAACTTATGGTTGTTTCAGTTTTTGTTACTCTGGCTTTTGGTGATAGGTCTATGAAATCAACCC
ACATCTTGAAAGGGCGAATTCGACCCAGCTTTC
