>Addgene plasmid #27410 | SPL10p::pCGTAG (SPL10p::NLS-GFP) | addgene partial sequence | sequence record 33769 | 27410 with hTAG-R1 (5' GCTTGATTGCTTGAGATTC 3')
GAAAAGCTGGGTCGAATTCGCCCTTTCAAGATGTGGGTTGATTTCATAGACCTATCACCAAAAGCCAGAG
TAACAAAAACTGAAACAACCATAAGTTTGCAGAACTAGTGATTGTAAATGAAAGCCAAACATCAAAAATA
AGAGAAAACTTGTCAAGCCTATAAATAACGCTGGCAACCCAAACAGATACCTAATAGACAATACCATTAA
CTACCAAAAGCATAAGAAAGAAGAAAAACCTTATGAATTCCAAGCACCACACACTGCTGATCAACGTTTT
TATTTAACTCACCCGTTTATCAATAACCTCAGCAAGAGAAACCTTGCTATGTTTCACCCAGACCAACAAA
AAGGGCAAGAGAAAGGGTATTACTTTTCTTAGCTCCCTCTTGTGCTCTCCATCACACAAAAACTAAGTGG
CATTTATTCCAACTGGTCCCACACTCCTCAAATCAGATTGCCCAGAAAATCAACAACTTGTTAAAGAACA
CGACTTCAACAAGTCAATTAAAACCCTATAGCCATCATAATTGCAAACCCTTCCCTACCCATTCCTTCTT
TGTACTTGCAGAAAGTTCTTAACTAAGGTTTAAATGAAATAAAGGGTTAATCTAAAGCTTACTATTGAGT
CTACAGATACACACATATTGAATTAAGTATATGTCAAAGAAAACGGCACCAAGCTAAGCCAATGAAAGGG
ATCTATCTCCAGCAATAAAGATTGAACTAACAAAATGAGACAGCAAGTTAGGTTTCGATCCCAATCACGG
TCCCCTCAGCCAGGGTTTCCCATGAAAAA
