>Addgene plasmid #27410 | SPL10p::pCGTAG (SPL10p::NLS-GFP) | addgene partial sequence | sequence record 33770 | 27410 with Lac_promoter (CACTTTATGCTTCCGGCTCG)
AGGGGGATCATTTCCCAGGAACAGCTATGACATGATTACGAATTATCAAACAAGTTTGTACAAAAAAGCA
GGCTCCGAATTCGCCCTTTCATCATCTTTCACGAACTCGTTACCGTTTTACTTAAATGAAATAATTCTTA
GATTTTTTTTTCCGTTCTTGTAGATTTTCTAGGTAAAAAAATAATCTCATTTGCTCTAGATATGTTACAA
AACATTTTCTATCAAATCATTTTTCTATCTACAAGAAGAAGAAGAAGAAAAATACTAATTAATAAATGAA
TATTTGTCTACTATTAGAAAACTTTTATCTGCAGTAAACTACTTCAAAATTATTTGATGTCATGTAATCT
ACTTCAAAATTTACGCCAAAAGAACACGAAATTTACATGCGCTGTAACAAAAAAGTTACCCAATCATGAA
AGCAAGAATCGAAGAGAAAAATTATTTAAAAAGCAAGAAGAAAACAGTAAGAAAAAGGAAAGGGAATAAT
GGAACAAAAATGAAAAAAAATTGGAAGGATGAAATTAATCGAAAGCAGCTCATCCGATTCCCCTGAGGCG
ATTATGGTGTCTCCTCCTTCTCACTCTCGCTCTTAGTAGTAGTCTTTCTTCTCCGATCGCCGACTAACCT
CCGGAGCTTTCTTCGGCGGTCTCTCCTCTCTGTTTTCTACTTGAGGTTTCTCTCTTCTCTTACTTTTTTT
ATTCTTTGTGCATATCTCTCTTCTCTTACTTTACTCACCAAATTTCTAGGAATACTTTTTCTCCTGAGAT
TTGGGCTTTTAATTTAGCTTAATTCTTCTGTTAAGTAGAAATATATCATGGCGAATCTATGAAATTATTT
CTTCTGTTAGGTAGAC
